Addgene plasmid #16157: pET20b-delta133HtrA2 A141S
Depositing lab: L. Miguel Martins. Depositing organization: MRC Toxicology Unit. Publication: Loss of function mutations in the gene encoding Omi/HtrA2 in Parkinson's disease. Strauss KM, Martins LM, Plun-Favreau H, Marx FP, Kautzmann S, Berg D, Gasser T, Wszolek Z, Muller T, Bornemann A, Wolburg H, Downward J, Riess O, Schulz JB, Kruger R. Hum Mol Genet. 2005 Aug 1. 14(15):2099-111. 10.1093/hmg/ddi215 PubMed 15961413.
Backbone
  Vector backbone: pET20b
  Backbone manufacturer: Novagen
  Backbone size w/o insert (bp): 3584
  Vector type: Bacterial Expression
Growth in bacteria
  Bacterial resistance: Ampicillin, 100 μg/mL
  Growth temperature: 37°C
  Growth strain: DH5alpha
  Growth instructions: When transformed and plated on LB/agar/Amp plates, this plasmid will normally only produce colonies if the plates are incubated at room temp as opposed to 37oC. Following this, the bacteria when inoculated in liquid media will grow well at 37oC.
  Copy number: Unknown
Gene/Insert
  Gene/Insert name: HtrA2 (alt name: Omi)
  Species: H. sapiens (human)
  Insert size (bp): 978
  Mutation: A141S
  GenBank ID: NM_013247 5M3O_A
  Entrez Gene: HTRA2 (a.k.a. MGCA8, OMI, PARK13, PRSS25)
  Tag / fusion protein: His (C terminal on insert)
  Cloning method: Restriction Enzyme; 5′ cloning site NdeI (unknown if destroyed); 3′ cloning site XhoI (unknown if destroyed)
  Sequencing primers: 5′ T7
Terms and licenses: Academic/Nonprofit Terms; Industry Terms: Not Available to Industry
Depositor comments: This construct was used in experiments described in figure 4
How to cite: pET20b-delta133HtrA2 A141S was a gift from L. Miguel Martins (Addgene plasmid # 16157 ; http://n2t.net/addgene:16157 ; RRID:Addgene_16157)
