[The description below was written by a language model from this plasmid's Addgene catalogue record and pLannotate feature annotations shown in this document.]
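Description:
pET20b-delta133HtrA2 A141S is a bacterial expression plasmid built on the Novagen pET20b backbone. It produces a truncated, point-mutated form of the human serine protease HtrA2 (also called Omi, PARK13 or PRSS25) in E. coli. It replicates from a pBR322/ColE1-type origin, with the adjacent bom and rop elements also annotated. An f1 phage origin is present for single-stranded DNA production, and selection is by ampicillin through the β-lactamase gene and its native promoter. The sequenced record is 4,564 nt, consistent with the stated backbone size plus a 978 bp insert.

The insert was cloned between NdeI and XhoI, placing it directly downstream of the T7 promoter and the phage T7 gene 10 ribosome binding site. Using NdeI would normally remove the pelB periplasmic leader of pET20b, and no leader appears in the feature table. The name indicates deletion of the first 133 residues, which corresponds to the mitochondrial targeting and pro-region removed to generate mature HtrA2. The coding fragment carries the A141S substitution and is followed in frame by a vector-encoded C-terminal polyhistidine tag for metal-affinity purification. This tag is annotated as an 18 nt fragment, consistent with six histidines. A T7 terminator closes the transcription unit. The short "SET1" hit between the tag and the terminator is probably an annotation match to T7-derived backbone sequence rather than a functional fusion.

Expression requires a host that supplies T7 RNA polymerase, while DH5alpha is listed for propagation only. The associated publication concerns loss-of-function HtrA2 variants in Parkinson's disease. This suggests the plasmid was used to make recombinant mutant protein for comparison with wild type, although the record does not detail the assays.
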