Features (pLannotate 1.2.2; 13 found; start..end, strand, type, name):
      1..19      +  promoter       T7 promoter: promoter for bacteriophage T7 RNA polymerase
     51..73      +  RBS            RBS: efficient ribosome binding site from bacteriophage T7 gene 10 (Olins and Rangwala, 1989)
     84..1058    +  CDS            HTRA2 (fragment): HTRA2_HUMAN - Also known as OMI, PRSS25. Experimental evidence at protein level: Swiss-Prot protein existence level 1. Serine protease that shows proteolytic activity against a non-specific substrate beta-casein. Promotes or induces cell death either by direct binding to and inhibition of BIRC proteins (also called inhibitor of apoptosis proteins, IAPs), leading to an increase in caspase activity, or by a BIRC inhibition-independent, caspase- independent and serine protease activity-dependent mechanism. Cleaves THAP5 and promotes its degradation during apoptosis. Isoform 2 seems to be proteoly
   1065..1082    +  CDS            9xHis (fragment): 9xHis affinity tag
   1092..1141    +  CDS            SET1 (fragment): solubility-enhancement tag derived from T7 phage gene 10B
   1149..1196    +  terminator     T7 terminator: transcription terminator for bacteriophage T7 RNA polymerase
   1233..1661    +  rep_origin     f1 ori (sequence partly withheld): f1 bacteriophage origin of replication; arrow indicates direction of (+) strand synthesis
   1714..1818    +  promoter       AmpR promoter: bla
   1819..2679    +  CDS            AmpR: β-lactamase; bla; confers resistance to ampicillin, carbenicillin, and related antibiotics
   2850..3438    +  rep_origin     ori: high-copy-number ColE1/pMB1/pBR322/pUC origin of replication
   3624..3763    -  misc_feature   bom: basis of mobility region from pBR322
   3865..4056    -  CDS            rop: Rop protein, which maintains plasmids at low copy number; rop
   4073..4453    +  CDS            YPB1_ECOLX: Protein predicted: Swiss-Prot protein existence level 4. From Escherichia coli.
>Addgene plasmid #16157 | pET20b-delta133HtrA2 A141S | addgene full sequence | sequence record 324233 | Addgene NGS Result
TAATACGACTCACTATAGGGAGACCACAACGGTTTCCCTCTAGAAATAATTTTGTTTAACTTTAAGAAGG
AGATATACATATGGCCGTCCCTAGCCCGCCGCCCTCTTCTCCCCGGAGTCAGTACAACTTCATCGCAGAT
GTGGTGGAGAAGACAGCACCTGCCGTGGTCTATATCGAGATCCTGGACCGGCACCCTTTCTTGGGCCGCG
AGGTCCCTATCTCGAACGGCTCAGGGTTCGTGGTGGCTGCCGATGGGCTCATTGTCACCAACGCCCATGT
GGTGGCTGATCGGCGCAGAGTCCGTGTGAGACTGCTAAGCGGCGACACGTATGAGGCCGTGGTCACAGCT
GTGGATCCCGTGGCAGACATCGCAACGCTGAGGATTCAGACTAAGGAGCCTCTCCCCACGCTGCCTCTGG
GACGCTCAGCTGATGTCCGGCAAGGGGAGTTTGTTGTTGCAATGGGAAGTCCCTTTGCACTGCAGAACAC
GATCACATCCGGCATTGTTAGCTCTGCTCAGCGTCCAGCCAGAGACCTGGGACTTCCGCAAACCAATGTG
GAATACATTCAAACTGATGCAGCTATTGATTTTGGAAACTCTGGAGGTCCCCTGGTTAACCTGGATGGGG
AGGTGATTGGAGTGAACACCATGAAGGTCACAGCTGGAATCTCCTTTGCCATCCCTTCTGATCGTCTTCG
AGAGTTTCTGCATCGTGGGGAAAAGAAGAATTCCTCCTCCGGAATCAGTGGGTCCCAGCGGCGCTACATT
GGGGTGATGATGCTGACCCTGAGTCCCAGCATCCTTGCTGAACTACAGCTTCGAGAACCAAGCTTTCCCG
ATGTTCAGCATGGTGTACTCATCCATAAAGTCATCCTGGGCTCCCCTGCACACCGGGCTGGTCTGCGGCC
TGGTGATGTGATTTTGGCCATTGGGGAGCAGATGGTACAAAATGCTGAAGATGTTTATGAAGCTGTTCGA
ACCCAATCCCAGTTGGCAGTGCAGATCCGGCGGGGACGAGAAACACTGACCTTATATGTGACCCCTGAGG
TCACAGAACTCGAGCACCACCACCACCACCACTGAGATCCGGCTGCTAACAAAGCCCGAAAGGAAGCTGA
GTTGGCTGCTGCCACCGCTGAGCAATAACTAGCATAACCCCTTGGGGCCTCTAAACGGGTCTTGAGGGGT
TTTTTGCTGAAAGGAGGAACTATATCCGGATTGGCGAATGGG
[124 nt withheld, positions 1233-1356]
C
[91 nt withheld, positions 1358-1448]
A
[49 nt withheld, positions 1450-1498]
CCTTTGACGTTGGAGTCCACGTTCTTT
[37 nt withheld, positions 1526-1562]
ACCCTATCTCGGTCTATTCTTTTGATTTATAAGGGATTTTGCCGATTTCGGCCTATTGGTTAAAAAATGA
GCTGATTTAACAAAAATTTAACGCGAATTTTAACAAAATATTAACGCTTACAATTTAGGTGGCACTTTTC
GGGGAAATGTGCGCGGAACCCCTATTTGTTTATTTTTCTAAATACATTCAAATATGTATCCGCTCATGAG
ACAATAACCCTGATAAATGCTTCAATAATATTGAAAAAGGAAGAGTATGAGTATTCAACATTTCCGTGTC
GCCCTTATTCCCTTTTTTGCGGCATTTTGCCTTCCTGTTTTTGCTCACCCAGAAACGCTGGTGAAAGTAA
AAGATGCTGAAGATCAGTTGGGTGCACGAGTGGGTTACATCGAACTGGATCTCAACAGCGGTAAGATCCT
TGAGAGTTTTCGCCCCGAAGAACGTTTTCCAATGATGAGCACTTTTAAAGTTCTGCTATGTGGCGCGGTA
TTATCCCGTATTGACGCCGGGCAAGAGCAACTCGGTCGCCGCATACACTATTCTCAGAATGACTTGGTTG
AGTACTCACCAGTCACAGAAAAGCATCTTACGGATGGCATGACAGTAAGAGAATTATGCAGTGCTGCCAT
AACCATGAGTGATAACACTGCGGCCAACTTACTTCTGACAACGATCGGAGGACCGAAGGAGCTAACCGCT
TTTTTGCACAACATGGGGGATCATGTAACTCGCCTTGATCGTTGGGAACCGGAGCTGAATGAAGCCATAC
CAAACGACGAGCGTGACACCACGATGCCTGCAGCAATGGCAACAACGTTGCGCAAACTATTAACTGGCGA
ACTACTTACTCTAGCTTCCCGGCAACAATTAATAGACTGGATGGAGGCGGATAAAGTTGCAGGACCACTT
CTGCGCTCGGCCCTTCCGGCTGGCTGGTTTATTGCTGATAAATCTGGAGCCGGTGAGCGTGGGTCTCGCG
GTATCATTGCAGCACTGGGGCCAGATGGTAAGCCCTCCCGTATCGTAGTTATCTACACGACGGGGAGTCA
GGCAACTATGGATGAACGAAATAGACAGATCGCTGAGATAGGTGCCTCACTGATTAAGCATTGGTAACTG
TCAGACCAAGTTTACTCATATATACTTTAGATTGATTTAAAACTTCATTTTTAATTTAAAAGGATCTAGG
TGAAGATCCTTTTTGATAATCTCATGACCAAAATCCCTTAACGTGAGTTTTCGTTCCACTGAGCGTCAGA
CCCCGTAGAAAAGATCAAAGGATCTTCTTGAGATCCTTTTTTTCTGCGCGTAATCTGCTGCTTGCAAACA
AAAAAACCACCGCTACCAGCGGTGGTTTGTTTGCCGGATCAAGAGCTACCAACTCTTTTTCCGAAGGTAA
CTGGCTTCAGCAGAGCGCAGATACCAAATACTGTCCTTCTAGTGTAGCCGTAGTTAGGCCACCACTTCAA
GAACTCTGTAGCACCGCCTACATACCTCGCTCTGCTAATCCTGTTACCAGTGGCTGCTGCCAGTGGCGAT
AAGTCGTGTCTTACCGGGTTGGACTCAAGACGATAGTTACCGGATAAGGCGCAGCGGTCGGGCTGAACGG
GGGGTTCGTGCACACAGCCCAGCTTGGAGCGAACGACCTACACCGAACTGAGATACCTACAGCGTGAGCT
ATGAGAAAGCGCCACGCTTCCCGAAGGGAGAAAGGCGGACAGGTATCCGGTAAGCGGCAGGGTCGGAACA
GGAGAGCGCACGAGGGAGCTTCCAGGGGGAAACGCCTGGTATCTTTATAGTCCTGTCGGGTTTCGCCACC
TCTGACTTGAGCGTCGATTTTTGTGATGCTCGTCAGGGGGGCGGAGCCTATGGAAAAACGCCAGCAACGC
GGCCTTTTTACGGTTCCTGGCCTTTTGCTGGCCTTTTGCTCACATGTTCTTTCCTGCGTTATCCCCTGAT
TCTGTGGATAACCGTATTACCGCCTTTGAGTGAGCTGATACCGCTCGCCGCAGCCGAACGACCGAGCGCA
GCGAGTCAGTGAGCGAGGAAGCGGAAGAGCGCCTGATGCGGTATTTTCTCCTTACGCATCTGTGCGGTAT
TTCACACCGCAATGGTGCACTCTCAGTACAATCTGCTCTGATGCCGCATAGTTAAGCCAGTATACACTCC
GCTATCGCTACGTGACTGGGTCATGGCTGCGCCCCGACACCCGCCAACACCCGCTGACGCGCCCTGACGG
GCTTGTCTGCTCCCGGCATCCGCTTACAGACAAGCTGTGACCGTCTCCGGGAGCTGCATGTGTCAGAGGT
TTTCACCGTCATCACCGAAACGCGCGAGGCAGCTGCGGTAAAGCTCATCAGCGTGGTCGTGAAGCGATTC
ACAGATGTCTGCCTGTTCATCCGCGTCCAGCTCGTTGAGTTTCTCCAGAAGCGTTAATGTCTGGCTTCTG
ATAAAGCGGGCCATGTTAAGGGCGGTTTTTTCCTGTTTGGTCACTGATGCCTCCGTGTAAGGGGGATTTC
TGTTCATGGGGGTAATGATACCGATGAAACGAGAGAGGATGCTCACGATACGGGTTACTGATGATGAACA
TGCCCGGTTACTGGAACGTTGTGAGGGTAAACAACTGGCGGTATGGATGCGGCGGGACCAGAGAAAAATC
ACTCAGGGTCAATGCCAGCGCTTCGTTAATACAGATGTAGGTGTTCCACAGGGTAGCCAGCAGCATCCTG
CGATGCAGATCCGGAACATAATGGTGCAGGGCGCTGACTTCCGCGTTTCCAGACTTTACGAAACACGGAA
ACCGAAGACCATTCATGTTGTTGCTCAGGTCGCAGACGTTTTGCAGCAGCAGTCGCTTCACGTTCGCTCG
CGTATCGGTGATTCATTCTGCTAACCAGTAAGGCAACCCCGCCAGCCTAGCCGGGTCCTCAACGACAGGA
GCACGATCATGCGCACCCGTGGCCAGGACCCAACGCTGCCCGAGATCTCGATCCCGCGAAAT
